Addgene plasmid #41382: mRIP3 GFP wt
Depositing lab: Francis Chan. Depositing organization: University of Massachusetts, Worcester. Publication: Phosphorylation-driven assembly of the RIP1-RIP3 complex regulates programmed necrosis and virus-induced inflammation. Cho YS, Challa S, Moquin D, Genga R, Ray TD, Guildford M, Chan FK. Cell. 2009 Jun 12;137(6):1112-23. 10.1016/j.cell.2009.05.037 PubMed 19524513.
Backbone
  Vector backbone: pEGFP-N1
  Backbone manufacturer: Clontech
  Backbone size w/o insert (bp): 4700
  Vector type: Mammalian Expression
  Selectable markers: Neomycin (select with G418)
Growth in bacteria
  Bacterial resistance: Kanamycin, 50 μg/mL
  Growth temperature: 37°C
  Growth strain: DH5alpha
  Copy number: High Copy
Gene/Insert
  Gene/Insert name: RIP3 (alt name: RIPK3)
  Species: M. musculus (mouse)
  Insert size (bp): 1545
  GenBank ID: NM_019955
  Entrez Gene: Ripk3 (a.k.a. 2610528K09Rik, Rip3)
  Promoter: CMV
  Tag / fusion protein: GFP (C terminal on backbone)
  Cloning method: Restriction Enzyme; 5′ cloning site BglII (unknown if destroyed); 3′ cloning site EcoRI (unknown if destroyed)
  Sequencing primers: 5′ CMV-F; 3′ EGFP-N
Terms and licenses: Academic/Nonprofit Terms; Industry Terms: Not Available to Industry
How to cite: mRIP3 GFP wt was a gift from Francis Chan (Addgene plasmid # 41382 ; http://n2t.net/addgene:41382 ; RRID:Addgene_41382)
