[The description below was written by a language model from this plasmid's Addgene catalogue record and pLannotate feature annotations shown in this document.]
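Description:
mRIP3 GFP wt is a mammalian expression plasmid built on the Clontech pEGFP-N1 backbone that produces wild-type mouse RIP3 (RIPK3, receptor-interacting protein kinase 3) fused at its C terminus to EGFP. The Ripk3 coding sequence was inserted between the BglII and EcoRI sites of the multiple cloning site, so that it sits downstream of the human cytomegalovirus immediate-early enhancer and promoter and reads through a short stretch of residual polylinker into the EGFP open reading frame. The transcript is terminated by the SV40 polyadenylation signal. The sequenced plasmid is about 6.2 kb, consistent with the stated backbone and insert sizes.

The plasmid is maintained at high copy in E. coli through a pUC-type ColE1 origin, and it also carries an f1 phage origin for single-stranded DNA production. A single Tn5 aminoglycoside phosphotransferase (NeoR/KanR) gene serves as a dual marker. A bacterial bla-type promoter drives it for kanamycin selection in bacteria, while the adjacent SV40 enhancer/early promoter drives it in mammalian cells for G418 selection of stable transfectants, with the HSV TK polyadenylation signal downstream. The short large T antigen, ble and bGH poly(A) fragments in the annotation are most likely partial matches to backbone sequence rather than functional elements.

The construct allows transient or stable expression of fluorescently tagged RIP3 for imaging its localisation or following the fusion protein biochemically. It comes from work on phosphorylation-dependent assembly of the RIP1–RIP3 complex in programmed necrosis and virus-induced inflammation. The "wt" label suggests it is the reference for mutant versions, although the record does not list any.
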