Features (pLannotate 1.2.2; 16 found; start..end, strand, type, name):
     77..380     +  enhancer       CMV enhancer: human cytomegalovirus immediate early enhancer
    381..584     +  promoter       CMV promoter: human cytomegalovirus (CMV) immediate early promoter
    607..630     +  misc_feature   MCS (fragment): multiple cloning site
    634..2091    +  CDS            Ripk3: RIPK3_MOUSE - Also known as Rip3 From Mus musculus (Mouse).
   2092..2129    +  misc_feature   MCS (fragment): multiple cloning site
   2143..2862    +  CDS            EGFP: the original enhanced GFP (Yang et al., 1996) mammalian codon-optimized
   2879..2962    +  CDS            large T antigen (fragment): large T antigen from SV40 (simian virus 40)
   2985..3106    +  polyA_signal   SV40 poly(A) signal: SV40 polyadenylation signal
   3140..3568    -  rep_origin     f1 ori (sequence partly withheld): f1 bacteriophage origin of replication; arrow indicates direction of (+) strand synthesis
   3595..3699    +  promoter       AmpR promoter: bla
   3701..4058    +  promoter       SV40 promoter: SV40 enhancer and early promoter
   4093..4887    +  CDS            NeoR/KanR: aminoglycoside phosphotransferase from Tn5; aph(3')-II (or nptII); confers resistance to neomycin, kanamycin, and G418 (Geneticin®)
   4908..5060    +  CDS            ble (fragment): BLE_KLEPN - Experimental evidence at protein level: Swiss-Prot protein existence level 1. Binding protein with a strong affinity to the bleomycin family of antibiotics. Binds to CL990; an antimitotic-antibiotic compound. From Klebsiella pneumoniae.
   5119..5166    +  polyA_signal   HSV TK poly(A) signal: herpes simplex virus thymidine kinase polyadenylation signal (Cole and Stacy, 1985)
   5257..5273    -  polyA_signal   bGH poly(A) signal (fragment): bovine growth hormone polyadenylation signal
   5495..6083    +  rep_origin     ori: high-copy-number ColE1/pMB1/pBR322/pUC origin of replication
>Addgene plasmid #41382 | mRIP3 GFP wt | addgene full sequence | sequence record 254780 | Addgene NGS Result
TATTACCGCCATGCATTAGTTATTAATAGTAATCAATTACGGGGTCATTAGTTCATAGCCCATATATGGA
GTTCCGCGTTACATAACTTACGGTAAATGGCCCGCCTGGCTGACCGCCCAACGACCCCCGCCCATTGACG
TCAATAATGACGTATGTTCCCATAGTAACGCCAATAGGGACTTTCCATTGACGTCAATGGGTGGAGTATT
TACGGTAAACTGCCCACTTGGCAGTACATCAAGTGTATCATATGCCAAGTACGCCCCCTATTGACGTCAA
TGACGGTAAATGGCCCGCCTGGCATTATGCCCAGTACATGACCTTATGGGACTTTCCTACTTGGCAGTAC
ATCTACGTATTAGTCATCGCTATTACCATGGTGATGCGGTTTTGGCAGTACATCAATGGGCGTGGATAGC
GGTTTGACTCACGGGGATTTCCAAGTCTCCACCCCATTGACGTCAATGGGAGTTTGTTTTGGCACCAAAA
TCAACGGGACTTTCCAAAATGTCGTAACAACTCCGCCCCATTGACGCAAATGGGCGGTAGGCGTGTACGG
TGGGAGGTCTATATAAGCAGAGCTGGTTTAGTGAACCGTCAGATCCGCTAGCGCTACCGGACTCAGATCT
ACTATGTCTTCTGTCAAGTTATGGCCTACTGGTGCGTCAGCGGTTCCTCTGGTGAGCCGTGAAGAACTGA
AGAAGCTGGAGTTTGTGGGCAAAGGAGGGTTCGGAGTCGTGTTCCGGGCACACCACAGAACATGGAACCA
TGATGTAGCAGTCAAGATCGTGAACTCGAAGAAGATATCCTGGGAGGTGAAGGCTATGGTTAATCTTCGT
AATGAGAACGTTCTGCTCCTGCTGGGGGTCACTGAGGACCTCCAGTGGGACTTCGTGTCCGGGCAGGCTC
TGGTGACAAGATTCATGGAGAATGGCTCCCTCGCAGGGCTGCTGCAACCCGAGTGCCCTCGGCCCTGGCC
ACTCCTCTGTCGCCTGCTGCAGGAAGTGGTGCTGGGGATGTGCTACCTACACAGCTTGGACCCTCCGCTC
CTGCACCGGGACCTCAAGCCCTCTAACATTCTGCTGGATCCAGAGCTCCACGCCAAGCTAGCAGATTTTG
GCCTGTCCACGTTTCAGGGAGGGTCCCAGTCAGGGTCAGGATCAGGATCAGGATCCAGGGACTCTGGGGG
CACCCTAGCGTACTTGGACCCAGAGCTGTTATTTAAAGTCAACCTGAAGGCTTCTAAAGCGAGTGATGTC
TACAGCTTTGGGATCCTCGTGTGGGCAGTGCTGGCTGGCAGAGAAGCTGAGTTGGTAGACAAGACTTCAC
TAATCCGGGAAACAGTGTGTGACAGGCAGAGTCGTCCTCCACTGACAGAGCTGCCTCCAGGTAGCCCTGA
GACTCCCGGCTTGGAAAAACTGAAGGAGTTAATGATTCATTGCTGGGGTTCCCAGTCCGAAAACAGGCCA
TCCTTCCAGGACTGCGAACCAAAAACCAATGAAGTTTACAATCTGGTAAAGGACAAGGTAGATGCTGCTG
TCTCCGAGGTAAAGCATTATCTGTCTCAGCACAGAAGCAGTGGCAGAAACTTGTCTGCCAGAGAGCCAAG
CCAAAGAGGCACAGAAATGGATTGCCCGAGGGAAACCATGGTTTCTAAAATGCTGGACCGCCTGCATTTG
GAGGAACCCTCCGGACCAGTTCCTGGAAAATGTCCTGAGAGGCAAGCACAGGACACATCAGTTGGGCCTG
CCACACCAGCAAGGACATCTTCTGACCCCGTGGCTGGCACTCCTCAGATTCCACATACTTTACCCTTCAG
AGGCACAACACCTGGGCCAGTCTTTACTGAGACTCCCGGTCCTCACCCCCAAAGGAATCAGGGAGATGGA
AGACACGGCACTCCTTGGTATCCCTGGACCCCACCGAATCCAATGACAGGGCCACCGGCTCTCGTCTTCA
ACAACTGTTCTGAAGTGCAGATTGGGAACTACAACTCCTTGGTAGCACCACCAAGAACTACTGCCTCAAG
TTCGGCCAAGTATGACCAAGCACAGTTCGGCAGGGGTAGGGGCTGGCAGCCCTTCCACAAGCGAATTCTG
CAGTCGACGGTACCGCGGGCCCGGGATCCACCGGTCGCCACCATGGTGAGCAAGGGCGAGGAGCTGTTCA
CCGGGGTGGTGCCCATCCTGGTCGAGCTGGACGGCGACGTAAACGGCCACAAGTTCAGCGTGTCCGGCGA
GGGCGAGGGCGATGCCACCTACGGCAAGCTGACCCTGAAGTTCATCTGCACCACCGGCAAGCTGCCCGTG
CCCTGGCCCACCCTCGTGACCACCCTGACCTACGGCGTGCAGTGCTTCAGCCGCTACCCCGACCACATGA
AGCAGCACGACTTCTTCAAGTCCGCCATGCCCGAAGGCTACGTCCAGGAGCGCACCATCTTCTTCAAGGA
CGACGGCAACTACAAGACCCGCGCCGAGGTGAAGTTCGAGGGCGACACCCTGGTGAACCGCATCGAGCTG
AAGGGCATCGACTTCAAGGAGGACGGCAACATCCTGGGGCACAAGCTGGAGTACAACTACAACAGCCACA
ACGTCTATATCATGGCCGACAAGCAGAAGAACGGCATCAAGGTGAACTTCAAGATCCGCCACAACATCGA
GGACGGCAGCGTGCAGCTCGCCGACCACTACCAGCAGAACACCCCCATCGGCGACGGCCCCGTGCTGCTG
CCCGACAACCACTACCTGAGCACCCAGTCCGCCCTGAGCAAAGACCCCAACGAGAAGCGCGATCACATGG
TCCTGCTGGAGTTCGTGACCGCCGCCGGGATCACTCTCGGCATGGACGAGCTGTACAAGTAAAGCGGCCG
CGACTCTAGATCATAATCAGCCATACCACATTTGTAGAGGTTTTACTTGCTTTAAAAAACCTCCCACACC
TCCCCCTGAACCTGAAACATAAAATGAATGCAATTGTTGTTGTTAACTTGTTTATTGCAGCTTATAATGG
TTACAAATAAAGCAATAGCATCACAAATTTCACAAATAAAGCATTTTTTTCACTGCATTCTAGTTGTGGT
TTGTCCAAACTCATCAATGTATCTTAAGGCGTAAATTGTAAGCGTTAATATTTTGTTAAAATTCGCGTTA
AATTTTTGTTAAATCAGCTCATTTTTTAACCAATAGGCCGAAATCGGCAAAATCCCTTATAAATCAAAAG
AATAGACCGAGATAGGGT
[37 nt withheld, positions 3239-3275]
AAAGAACGTGGACTCCAACGTCAAAGG
[49 nt withheld, positions 3303-3351]
T
[91 nt withheld, positions 3353-3443]
G
[124 nt withheld, positions 3445-3568]
CAGGTGGCACTTTTCGGGGAAATGTGCGCGGAACCCCTATTTGTTTATTTTTCTAAATACATTCAAATAT
GTATCCGCTCATGAGACAATAACCCTGATAAATGCTTCAATAATATTGAAAAAGGAAGAGTCCTGAGGCG
GAAAGAACCAGCTGTGGAATGTGTGTCAGTTAGGGTGTGGAAAGTCCCCAGGCTCCCCAGCAGGCAGAAG
TATGCAAAGCATGCATCTCAATTAGTCAGCAACCAGGTGTGGAAAGTCCCCAGGCTCCCCAGCAGGCAGA
AGTATGCAAAGCATGCATCTCAATTAGTCAGCAACCATAGTCCCGCCCCTAACTCCGCCCATCCCGCCCC
TAACTCCGCCCAGTTCCGCCCATTCTCCGCCCCATGGCTGACTAATTTTTTTTATTTATGCAGAGGCCGA
GGCCGCCTCGGCCTCTGAGCTATTCCAGAAGTAGTGAGGAGGCTTTTTTGGAGGCCTAGGCTTTTGCAAA
GATCGATCAAGAGACAGGATGAGGATCGTTTCGCATGATTGAACAAGATGGATTGCACGCAGGTTCTCCG
GCCGCTTGGGTGGAGAGGCTATTCGGCTATGACTGGGCACAACAGACAATCGGCTGCTCTGATGCCGCCG
TGTTCCGGCTGTCAGCGCAGGGGCGCCCGGTTCTTTTTGTCAAGACCGACCTGTCCGGTGCCCTGAATGA
ACTGCAAGACGAGGCAGCGCGGCTATCGTGGCTGGCCACGACGGGCGTTCCTTGCGCAGCTGTGCTCGAC
GTTGTCACTGAAGCGGGAAGGGACTGGCTGCTATTGGGCGAAGTGCCGGGGCAGGATCTCCTGTCATCTC
ACCTTGCTCCTGCCGAGAAAGTATCCATCATGGCTGATGCAATGCGGCGGCTGCATACGCTTGATCCGGC
TACCTGCCCATTCGACCACCAAGCGAAACATCGCATCGAGCGAGCACGTACTCGGATGGAAGCCGGTCTT
GTCGATCAGGATGATCTGGACGAAGAGCATCAGGGGCTCGCGCCAGCCGAACTGTTCGCCAGGCTCAAGG
CGAGCATGCCCGACGGCGAGGATCTCGTCGTGACCCATGGCGATGCCTGCTTGCCGAATATCATGGTGGA
AAATGGCCGCTTTTCTGGATTCATCGACTGTGGCCGGCTGGGTGTGGCGGACCGCTATCAGGACATAGCG
TTGGCTACCCGTGATATTGCTGAAGAGCTTGGCGGCGAATGGGCTGACCGCTTCCTCGTGCTTTACGGTA
TCGCCGCTCCCGATTCGCAGCGCATCGCCTTCTATCGCCTTCTTGACGAGTTCTTCTGAGCGGGACTCTG
GGGTTCGAAATGACCGACCAAGCGACGCCCAACCTGCCATCACGAGATTTCGATTCCACCGCCGCCTTCT
ATGAAAGGTTGGGCTTCGGAATCGTTTTCCGGGACGCCGGCTGGATGATCCTCCAGCGCGGGGATCTCAT
GCTGGAGTTCTTCGCCCACCCTAGGGGGAGGCTAACTGAAACACGGAAGGAGACAATACCGGAAGGAACC
CGCGCTATGACGGCAATAAAAAGACAGAATAAAACGCACGGTGTTGGGTCGTTTGTTCATAAACGCGGGG
TTCGGTCCCAGGGCTGGCACTCTGTCGATACCCCACCGAGACCCCATTGGGGCCAATACGCCCGCGTTTC
TTCCTTTTCCCCACCCCACCCCCCAAGTTCGGGTGAAGGCCCAGGGCTCGCAGCCAACGTCGGGGCGGCA
GGCCCTGCCATAGCCTCAGGTTACTCATATATACTTTAGATTGATTTAAAACTTCATTTTTAATTTAAAA
GGATCTAGGTGAAGATCCTTTTTGATAATCTCATGACCAAAATCCCTTAACGTGAGTTTTCGTTCCACTG
AGCGTCAGACCCCGTAGAAAAGATCAAAGGATCTTCTTGAGATCCTTTTTTTCTGCGCGTAATCTGCTGC
TTGCAAACAAAAAAACCACCGCTACCAGCGGTGGTTTGTTTGCCGGATCAAGAGCTACCAACTCTTTTTC
CGAAGGTAACTGGCTTCAGCAGAGCGCAGATACCAAATACTGTTCTTCTAGTGTAGCCGTAGTTAGGCCA
CCACTTCAAGAACTCTGTAGCACCGCCTACATACCTCGCTCTGCTAATCCTGTTACCAGTGGCTGCTGCC
AGTGGCGATAAGTCGTGTCTTACCGGGTTGGACTCAAGACGATAGTTACCGGATAAGGCGCAGCGGTCGG
GCTGAACGGGGGGTTCGTGCACACAGCCCAGCTTGGAGCGAACGACCTACACCGAACTGAGATACCTACA
GCGTGAGCTATGAGAAAGCGCCACGCTTCCCGAAGGGAGAAAGGCGGACAGGTATCCGGTAAGCGGCAGG
GTCGGAACAGGAGAGCGCACGAGGGAGCTTCCAGGGGGAAACGCCTGGTATCTTTATAGTCCTGTCGGGT
TTCGCCACCTCTGACTTGAGCGTCGATTTTTGTGATGCTCGTCAGGGGGGCGGAGCCTATGGAAAAACGC
CAGCAACGCGGCCTTTTTACGGTTCCTGGCCTTTTGCTGGCCTTTTGCTCACATGTTCTTTCCTGCGTTA
TCCCCTGATTCTGTGGATAACCG
