>Addgene plasmid #41382 | mRIP3 GFP wt | depositor partial sequence | sequence record 55605 | murine RIP3 orf
ATGTCTTCTGTCAAGTTATGGCCTACTGGTGCGTCAGCGGTTCCTCTGGTGAGCCGTGAAGAACTGAAGA
AGCTGGAGTTTGTGGGCAAAGGAGGGTTCGGAGTCGTGTTCCGGGCACACCACAGAACATGGAACCATGA
TGTAGCAGTCAAGATCGTGAACTCGAAGAAGATATCCTGGGAGGTGAAGGCTATGGTTAATCTTCGTAAT
GAGAACGTTCTGCTCCTGCTGGGGGTCACTGAGGACCTCCAGTGGGACTTCGTGTCCGGGCAGGCTCTGG
TGACAAGATTCATGGAGAATGGCTCCCTCGCAGGGCTGCTGCAACCCGAGTGCCCTCGGCCCTGGCCACT
CCTCTGTCGCCTGCTGCAGGAAGTGGTGCTGGGGATGTGCTACCTACACAGCTTGGACCCTCCGCTCCTG
CACCGGGACCTCAAGCCCTCTAACATTCTGCTGGATCCAGAGCTCCACGCCAAGCTAGCAGATTTTGGCC
TGTCCACGTTTCAGGGAGGGTCCCAGTCAGGGTCAGGATCAGGATCAGGATCCAGGGACTCTGGGGGCAC
CCTAGCGTACTTGGACCCAGAGCTGTTATTTAAAGTCAACCTGAAGGCTTCTAAAGCGAGTGATGTCTAC
AGCTTTGGGATCCTCGTGTGGGCAGTGCTGGCTGGCAGAGAAGCTGAGTTGGTAGACAAGACTTCACTAA
TCCGGGAAACAGTGTGTGACAGGCAGAGTCGTCCTCCACTGACAGAGCTGCCTCCAGGTAGCCCTGAGAC
TCCCGGCTTGGAAAAACTGAAGGAGTTAATGATTCATTGCTGGGGTTCCCAGTCCGAAAACAGGCCATCC
TTCCAGGACTGCGAACCAAAAACCAATGAAGTTTACAATCTGGTAAAGGACAAGGTAGATGCTGCTGTCT
CCGAGGTAAAGCATTATCTGTCTCAGCACAGAAGCAGTGGCAGAAACTTGTCTGCCAGAGAGCCAAGCCA
AAGAGGCACAGAAATGGATTGCCCGAGGGAAACCATGGTTTCTAAAATGCTGGACCGCCTGCATTTGGAG
GAACCCTCCGGACCAGTTCCTGGAAAATGTCCTGAGAGGCAAGCACAGGACACATCAGTTGGGCCTGCCA
CACCAGCAAGGACATCTTCTGACCCCGTGGCTGGCACTCCTCAGATTCCACATACTTTACCCTTCAGAGG
CACAACACCTGGGCCAGTCTTTACTGAGACTCCCGGTCCTCACCCCCAAAGGAATCAGGGAGATGGAAGA
CACGGCACTCCTTGGTATCCCTGGACCCCACCGAATCCAATGACAGGGCCACCGGCTCTCGTCTTCAACA
ACTGTTCTGAAGTGCAGATTGGGAACTACAACTCCTTGGTAGCACCACCAAGAACTACTGCCTCAAGTTC
GGCCAAGTATGACCAAGCACAGTTCGGCAGGGGTAGGGGCTGGCAGCCCTTCCACAAGTAGACTTCAGAG
AATCACTGCAAGAGCCTGAAGTGTGCCATTCAGCGTGGCAATAAAAAGCACGTTTTAAGCAACCTGGACT
GGCTA
