>Addgene plasmid #41382 | mRIP3 GFP wt | addgene partial sequence | sequence record 55949 | EGFP-N 5'-CGTCGCCGTCCAGCTCGACCAG-3'
GCTCTCGCCCTTGCTCACCATGGTGGCGACCGGTGGATCCCGGGCCCGCGGTACCGTCGACTGCAGAATT
CGCTTGTGGAAGGGCTGCCAGCCCCTACCCCTGCCGAACTGTGCTTGGTCATACTTGGCCGAACTTGAGG
CAGTAGTTCTTGGTGGTGCTACCAAGGAGTTGTAGTTCCCAATCTGCACTTCAGAACAGTTGTTGAAGAC
GAGAGCCGGTGGCCCTGTCATTGGATTCGGTGGGGTCCAGGGATACCAAGGAGTGCCGTGTCTTCCATCT
CCCTGATTCCTTTGGGGGTGAGGACCGGGAGTCTCAGTAAAGACTGGCCCAGGTGTTGTGCCTCTGAAGG
GTAAAGTATGTGGAATCTGAGGAGTGCCAGCCACGGGGTCAGAAGATGTCCTTGCTGGTGTGGCAGGCCC
AACTGATGTGTCCTGTGCTTGCCTCTCAGGACATTTTCCAGGAACTGGTCCGGAGGGTTCCTCCAAATGC
AGGCGGTCCAGCATTTTAGAAACCATGGTTTCCCTCGGGCAATCCATTTCTGTGCCTCTTTGGCTTGGCT
CTCTGGCAGACAAGTTTCTGCCACTGCTTCTGTGCTGAGACAGATAATGCTTTACCTCGGAGACAGCAGC
ATCTACCTTGTCCTTTACCAGATTGTAAACTTCATTGGTTTTTGGTTCGCAGTCCTGGAAGGATGGCCTG
TTTTCGGACTGGGAACCCCAGCAATGAATCATTAACTCCTTCAGTTTTTCCAAGCCGGGAGTCTCAGGGC
TACCTGGAGGCAGCTCTGTCAGTGGAGGACGACTCTGCCTGTCACACACTGTTTCCCGGATTAGTGAAGT
CTTGTCTACCAACTCAGCTTCTCTGCCAGCCAGCACTGCCCACACGAGGATCCCAAAGCTGTAGACATCA
CTCGCTTTAGAAGCCTTCAGGTTGACTTTAAATAACAGCTCTGGGTCCAAGTAC
