>Addgene plasmid #41382 | mRIP3 GFP wt | addgene partial sequence | sequence record 56272 | CMV-F 5'-CGCAAATGGGCGGTAGGCGTG-3'
AGCAGAGCTGGTTTAGTGAACCGTCAGATCCGCTAGCGCTACCGGACTCAGATCTACTATGTCTTCTGTC
AAGTTATGGCCTACTGGTGCGTCAGCGGTTCCTCTGGTGAGCCGTGAAGAACTGAAGAAGCTGGAGTTTG
TGGGCAAAGGAGGGTTCGGAGTCGTGTTCCGGGCACACCACAGAACATGGAACCATGATGTAGCAGTCAA
GATCGTGAACTCGAAGAAGATATCCTGGGAGGTGAAGGCTATGGTTAATCTTCGTAATGAGAACGTTCTG
CTCCTGCTGGGGGTCACTGAGGACCTCCAGTGGGACTTCGTGTCCGGGCAGGCTCTGGTGACAAGATTCA
TGGAGAATGGCTCCCTCGCAGGGCTGCTGCAACCCGAGTGCCCTCGGCCCTGGCCACTCCTCTGTCGCCT
GCTGCAGGAAGTGGTGCTGGGGATGTGCTACCTACACAGCTTGGACCCTCCGCTCCTGCACCGGGACCTC
AAGCCCTCTAACATTCTGCTGGATCCAGAGCTCCACGCCAAGCTAGCAGATTTTGGCCTGTCCACGTTTC
AGGGAGGGTCCCAGTCAGGGTCAGGATCAGGATCAGGATCCAGGGACTCTGGGGGCACCCTAGCGTACTT
GGACCCAGAGCTGTTATTTAAAGTCAACCTGAAGGCTTCTAAAGCGAGTGATGTCTACAGCTTTGGGATC
CTCGTGTGGGCAGTGCTGGCTGGCAGAGAAGCTGAGTTGGTAGACAAGACTTCACTAATCCGGGAAACAG
TGTGTGACAGGCAGAGTCGTCCTCCACTGACAGAGCTGCCTCCAGGTAGCCCTGAGACTCCCGGCTTGGA
AAAACTGAAGGAGTTAATGATTCATTGCTGGGGTTCCCAGTCCGAAAACAGGCCATCCTTCCAGGACTGC
GAACCAAAAC
